>Addgene plasmid #226661 | pTBL2142 MTK3-sfGFP | addgene full sequence | sequence record 451104 | Addgene NGS Result
TGGCGTTTTTCCATAGGCTCCGCCCCCCTGACGAGCATCACAAAAATCGACGCTCAAGTCAGAGGTGGCG
AAACCCGACAGGACTATAAAGATACCAGGCGTTTCCCCCTGGAAGCTCCCTCGTGCGCTCTCCTGTTCCG
ACCCTGCCGCTTACCGGATACCTGTCCGCCTTTCTCCCTTCGGGAAGCGTGGCGCTTTCTCATAGCTCAC
GCTGTAGGTATCTCAGTTCGGTGTAGGTCGTTCGCTCCAAGCTGGGCTGTGTGCACGAACCCCCCGTTCA
GCCCGACCGCTGCGCCTTATCCGGTAACTATCGTCTTGAGTCCAACCCGGTAAGACACGACTTATCGCCA
CTGGCAGCAGCCACTGGTAACAGGATTAGCAGAGCGAGGTATGTAGGCGGTGCTACAGAGTTCTTGAAGT
GGTGGCCTAACTACGGCTACACTAGAAGAACAGTATTTGGTATCTGCGCTCTGCTGAAGCCAGTTACCTT
CGGAAAAAGAGTTGGTAGCTCTTGATCCGGCAAACAAACCACCGCTGGTAGCGGTGGTTTTTTTGTTTGC
AAGCAGCAGATTACGCGCAGAAAAAAAGGATCTCAAGAAGATCCTTTGATCTTTTCTACGGGGTCTGACG
CTCAGTGGAACGAAAACTCACGTTAAGGGATTTTGGTCATGATTGATCGGGCACGTAAGAGGTTCCAACT
TTCACCATAATGAAATAAGATCACTACCGGGCGTATTTTTTGAGTTATCGAGATTTTCAGGAGCTAAGGA
AGCTAAAATGGAGAAAAAAATCACTGGATATACCACCGTTGATATATCCCAATGGCATCGTAAAGAACAT
TTTGAGGCATTTCAGTCAGTTGCTCAATGTACCTATAACCAGACCGTTCAGCTGGATATTACGGCCTTTT
TAAAGACCGTAAAGAAAAATAAGCACAAGTTTTATCCGGCCTTTATTCACATTCTTGCCCGCCTGATGAA
TGCTCATCCGGAATTTCGTATGGCAATGAAAGACGGTGAGCTGGTGATATGGGATAGTGTTCACCCTTGT
TACACCGTTTTCCATGAGCAAACTGAAACGTTTTCATCGCTCTGGAGTGAATACCACGACGATTTCCGGC
AGTTTCTACACATATATTCGCAAGATGTGGCGTGTTACGGTGAAAACCTGGCCTATTTCCCTAAAGGGTT
TATTGAGAATATGTTTTTCGTTTCAGCCAATCCCTGGGTGAGTTTCACCAGTTTTGATTTAAACGTGGCC
AATATGGACAACTTCTTCGCCCCCGTTTTCACCATGGGCAAATATTATACGCAAGGCGACAAGGTGCTGA
TGCCGCTGGCGATTCAGGTTCATCATGCCGTTTGTGATGGCTTCCATGTCGGCAGAATGCTTAATGAATT
ACAACAGTACTGCGATGAGTGGCAGGGCGGGGCGTAATTTGATATCGAGCTCGCTTGGACTCCTGTTGAT
AGATCCAGTAATGACCTCAGAACTCCATCTGGATTTGTTCAGAACGCTCGGTTGCCGCCGGGCGTTTTTT
ATTGGTCTGGTCTCAGGATTTGTACAGTTCATCCATACCATGCGTGATGCCCGCTGCGGTTACGAACTCC
AGCAGAACCATATGATCGCGTTTCTCGTTCGGATCTTTAGACAGAACGCTTTGCGTGCTCAGATAGTGAT
TGTCTGGCAGCAGAACAGGACCATCACCGATTGGAGTGTTTTGCTGGTAGTGATCAGCCAGCTGCACGCT
GCCATCCTCCACGTTGTGGCGAATTTTAAAATTCGCTTTAATGCCATTTTTTTGTTTATCGGCGGTGATG
TAAACATTGTGGCTGTTAAAATTGTATTCCAGCTTATGGCCCAGGATATTGCCGTCCTCTTTAAAGTCAA
TGCCTTTCAGCTCAATGCGGTTTACCAGGGTATCGCCTTCAAATTTCACTTCCGCACGCGTTTTGTACGT
GCCGTCATCCTTAAAGGAAATCGTGCGTTCCTGCACATAGCCTTCCGGCATGGCGGACTTGAAGAAGTCA
TGCTGCTTCATATGGTCCGGATAACGAGCAAAGCACTGAACACCATAAGTCAGCGTCGTTACCAGAGTCG
GCCAAGGAACCGGCAGTTTACCAGTAGTACAGATGAACTTCAGCGTCAGTTTACCATTAGTTGCGTCACC
TTCACCCTCGCCACGCACGGAAAACTTATGACCGTTGACATCACCATCCAGTTCCACCAGAATAGGGACG
ACACCAGTGAACAGCTCTTCGCCTTTACGCATATGAGACCGACTACGGTTATCCACAGAATCAGGGGATA
ACGCAGGAAAGAACATGTGAGCAAAAGGCCAGCAAAAGGCCAGGAACCGTAAAAAGGCCGCGTTGC
Features (pLannotate 1.2.2; 6 found; start..end, strand, type, name):
      8..596     -  rep_origin     ori: high-copy-number ColE1/pMB1/pBR322/pUC origin of replication
    680..777     +  promoter       cat promoter: promoter of the E. coli cat gene encoding chloramphenicol acetyltransferase
    778..1434    +  CDS            cat: CAT_ECOLX - Experimental evidence at protein level: Swiss-Prot protein existence level 1. This enzyme is an effector of chloramphenicol resistance in bacteria. From Escherichia coli. This protein is used as a marker in many commonly used cloning vectors, such as pACYC184.
   1508..1542    +  terminator     lambda t0 terminator: minimal transcription terminator from phage lambda (Scholtissek and Grosse, 1987)
   1559..2272    -  CDS            superfolder GFP: GFP variant that folds robustly even when fused to poorly folded proteins (Pédelacq et al., 2006)
   2284..2336    -  rep_origin     RSF ori (fragment): Plasmids containing the RSF 1030 origin of replication can be propagated in E. coli cells that contain additional plasmids with compatible origins.
