[The description below was written by a language model from this plasmid's Addgene catalogue record and pLannotate feature annotations shown in this document.]
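Description:
pTBL2142 MTK3-sfGFP is a small (2,376 bp) part plasmid built in the MTK3 backbone of the Mammalian Toolkit, a hierarchical modular-cloning system for assembling mammalian expression constructs. It is catalogued as a mammalian expression and synthetic biology vector, but on its own it is a bacterial storage vector for a single part. It replicates in E. coli from a high-copy ColE1/pUC-type origin. Selection is with chloramphenicol, through a cat gene driven by its native promoter and followed by a minimal lambda t0 terminator. The automated annotation also reports a short fragment resembling the RSF origin next to the insert. At about 50 bp this is unlikely to be a functional second replicon.

The payload is a roughly 720 bp synthetic coding sequence for superfolder GFP, a GFP variant engineered to fold robustly even when fused to poorly folding partners. It lies on the strand opposite to the resistance cassette. According to the record, the sfGFP sequence was taken from the MoClo Yeast Toolkit and moved into the Mammalian Toolkit format. No promoter is listed for the insert, and the feature table shows no mammalian promoter, polyadenylation signal or terminator around it, so sfGFP is not expected to be expressed in mammalian cells from this plasmid. The "3" in the backbone name suggests a coding-sequence position in the toolkit. The part would then be combined with separate promoter and terminator parts into a full transcription unit, though the record does not state the flanking assembly sites or overhangs. The plasmid was deposited with work on recording sequential cellular events into DNA, where a fluorescent reporter part of this kind would be useful, but its specific role is not given.
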