Addgene plasmid #226661: pTBL2142 MTK3-sfGFP
Depositing lab: Chang Liu. Publication: Open-ended molecular recording of sequential cellular events into DNA. Loveless TB, Carlson CK, Dentzel Helmy CA, Hu VJ, Ross SK, Demelo MC, Murtaza A, Liang G, Ficht M, Singhai A, Pajoh-Casco MJ, Liu CC. Nat Chem Biol. 2025 Apr;21(4):512-521. doi: 10.1038/s41589-024-01764-5. Epub 2024 Nov 14. PubMed 39543397.
Backbone
  Vector backbone: MTK3
  Backbone manufacturer: Hana El-Samad Lab
  Backbone size w/o insert (bp): 1656
  Total vector size (bp): 2376
  Vector type: Mammalian Expression, Synthetic Biology
Growth in bacteria
  Bacterial resistance: Chloramphenicol, 25 μg/mL
  Growth temperature: 37°C
  Growth strain: DH5alpha
  Copy number: High Copy
Gene/Insert
  Gene/Insert name: sfGFP
  Species: Synthetic
  Insert size (bp): 720
  Promoter: none
Resource information
  A portion of this plasmid was derived from a plasmid made by: John Dueber's lab (sfGFP was obtained from the MoClo Yeast Toolkit, Kit #1000000061), and Hana El-Samad (Mammalian Toolkit, Kit #1000000180).
Terms and licenses: Academic/Nonprofit Terms; Industry Terms: Not Available to Industry
Depositor comments: Please visit https://doi.org/10.1101/2021.11.05.467507 for bioRxiv preprint.
How to cite: pTBL2142 MTK3-sfGFP was a gift from Chang Liu (Addgene plasmid # 226661 ; http://n2t.net/addgene:226661 ; RRID:Addgene_226661)
